>Addgene plasmid #140313 | pDEST40-2XFL-Src-KD | addgene full sequence | sequence record 292529 | Addgene NGS Result
GACGGATCGGGAGATCTCCCGATCCCCTATGGTGCACTCTCAGTACAATCTGCTCTGATGCCGCATAGTT
AAGCCAGTATCTGCTCCCTGCTTGTGTGTTGGAGGTCGCTGAGTAGTGCGCGAGCAAAATTTAAGCTACA
ACAAGGCAAGGCTTGACCGACAATTGCATGAAGAATCTGCTTAGGGTTAGGCGTTTTGCGCTGCTTCGCG
ATGTACGGGCCAGATATACGCGTTGACATTGATTATTGACTAGTTATTAATAGTAATCAATTACGGGGTC
ATTAGTTCATAGCCCATATATGGAGTTCCGCGTTACATAACTTACGGTAAATGGCCCGCCTGGCTGACCG
CCCAACGACCCCCGCCCATTGACGTCAATAATGACGTATGTTCCCATAGTAACGCCAATAGGGACTTTCC
ATTGACGTCAATGGGTGGAGTATTTACGGTAAACTGCCCACTTGGCAGTACATCAAGTGTATCATATGCC
AAGTACGCCCCCTATTGACGTCAATGACGGTAAATGGCCCGCCTGGCATTATGCCCAGTACATGACCTTA
TGGGACTTTCCTACTTGGCAGTACATCTACGTATTAGTCATCGCTATTACCATGGTGATGCGGTTTTGGC
AGTACATCAATGGGCGTGGATAGCGGTTTGACTCACGGGGATTTCCAAGTCTCCACCCCATTGACGTCAA
TGGGAGTTTGTTTTGGCACCAAAATCAACGGGACTTTCCAAAATGTCGTAACAACTCCGCCCCATTGACG
CAAATGGGCGGTAGGCGTGTACGGTGGGAGGTCTATATAAGCAGAGCTCTCTGGCTAACTAGAGAACCCA
CTGCTTACTGGCTTATCGAAATTAATACGACTCACTATAGGGAGACCCAAGCTGGCTAGTTAAGCTATCA
ACAAGTTTGTACAAAAAAGCAGGCTTCGAAGGAGATAGAACCATGGGTAGCAAGCCGCAGACTCAGGGCC
TGGCCAAGGATGCCTGGGAGATCCCTCGGGAGTCGCTGCGGCTGGAGGTCAAGCTGGGCCAGGGCTGCTT
TGGCGAGGTGTGGATGGGGACCTGGAACGGTACCACCAGGGTGGCCATCAAAACCCTGAAGCCTGGCACG
ATGTCTCCAGAGGCCTTCCTGCAGGAGGCCCAGGTCATGAAGAAGCTGAGGCATGAGAAGCTGGTGCAGT
TGTATGCTGTGGTTTCAGAGGAGCCCATTTACATCGTCACGGAGTACATGAGCAAGGGGAGTTTGCTGGA
CTTTCTCAAGGGGGAGACAGGCAAGTACCTGCGGCTGCCTCAGCTGGTGGACATGGCTGCTCAGATCGCC
TCAGGCATGGCGTACGTGGAGCGGATGAACTACGTCCACCGGGACCTTCGTGCAGCCAACATCCTGGTGG
GAGAGAACCTGGTGTGCAAAGTGGCCGACTTTGGGCTGGCTCGGCTCATTGAAGACAATGAGTACACGGC
GCGGCAAGGTGCCAAATTCCCCATCAAGTGGACGGCTCCAGAAGCTGCCCTCTATGGCCGCTTCACCATC
AAGTCGGACGTGTGGTCCTTCGGGATCCTGCTGACTGAGCTCACCACAAAGGGACGGGTGCCCTACCCTG
GGATGGTGAACCGCGAGGTGCTGGACCAGGTGGAGCGGGGCTACCGGATGCCCTGCCCGCCGGAGTGTCC
CGAGTCCCTGCACGACCTCATGTGCCAGTGCTGGCGGAAGGAGCCTGAGGAGCGGCCCACCTTCGAGTAC
CTGCAGGCCTTCCTGGAGGACTACTTCACGTCCACCGAGCCCCAGTACCAGCCCGGGGAGAACCTCGACC
CAGCTTTCTTGTACAAAGTGGTTGATCTAGAGGATTACAAGGATGACGACGATAAGGGAGATTACAAGGA
TGACGACGATAAGTGATCTAGAGGGCCCGCGGTTCGAAGGTAAGCCTATCCCTAACCCTCTCCTCGGTCT
CGATTCTACGCGTACCGGTCATCATCACCATCACCATTGAGTTTAAACCCGCTGATCAGCCTCGACTGTG
CCTTCTAGTTGCCAGCCATCTGTTGTTTGCCCCTCCCCCGTGCCTTCCTTGACCCTGGAAGGTGCCACTC
CCACTGTCCTTTCCTAATAAAATGAGGAAATTGCATCGCATTGTCTGAGTAGGTGTCATTCTATTCTGGG
GGGTGGGGTGGGGCAGGACAGCAAGGGGGAGGATTGGGAAGACAATAGCAGGCATGCTGGGGATGCGGTG
GGCTCTATGGCTTCTGAGGCGGAAAGAACCAGCTGGGGCTCTAGGGGGTATCCCC
[124 nt withheld, positions 2296-2419]
C
[91 nt withheld, positions 2421-2511]
A
[49 nt withheld, positions 2513-2561]
CCTTTGACGTTGGAGTCCACGTTCTTT
[37 nt withheld, positions 2589-2625]
ACCCTATCTCGGTCTATTCTTTTGATTTATAAGGGATTTTGCCGATTTCGGCCTATTGGTTAAAAAATGA
GCTGATTTAACAAAAATTTAACGCGAATTAATTCTGTGGAATGTGTGTCAGTTAGGGTGTGGAAAGTCCC
CAGGCTCCCCAGCAGGCAGAAGTATGCAAAGCATGCATCTCAATTAGTCAGCAACCAGGTGTGGAAAGTC
CCCAGGCTCCCCAGCAGGCAGAAGTATGCAAAGCATGCATCTCAATTAGTCAGCAACCATAGTCCCGCCC
CTAACTCCGCCCATCCCGCCCCTAACTCCGCCCAGTTCCGCCCATTCTCCGCCCCATGGCTGACTAATTT
TTTTTATTTATGCAGAGGCCGAGGCCGCCTCTGCCTCTGAGCTATTCCAGAAGTAGTGAGGAGGCTTTTT
TGGAGGCCTAGGCTTTTGCAAAAAGCTCCCGGGAGCTTGTATATCCATTTTCGGATCTGATCAAGAGACA
GGATGAGGATCGTTTCGCATGATTGAACAAGATGGATTGCACGCAGGTTCTCCGGCCGCTTGGGTGGAGA
GGCTATTCGGCTATGACTGGGCACAACAGACAATCGGCTGCTCTGATGCCGCCGTGTTCCGGCTGTCAGC
GCAGGGGCGCCCGGTTCTTTTTGTCAAGACCGACCTGTCCGGTGCCCTGAATGAACTGCAGGACGAGGCA
GCGCGGCTATCGTGGCTGGCCACGACGGGCGTTCCTTGCGCAGCTGTGCTCGACGTTGTCACTGAAGCGG
GAAGGGACTGGCTGCTATTGGGCGAAGTGCCGGGGCAGGATCTCCTGTCATCTCACCTTGCTCCTGCCGA
GAAAGTATCCATCATGGCTGATGCAATGCGGCGGCTGCATACGCTTGATCCGGCTACCTGCCCATTCGAC
CACCAAGCGAAACATCGCATCGAGCGAGCACGTACTCGGATGGAAGCCGGTCTTGTCGATCAGGATGATC
TGGACGAAGAGCATCAGGGGCTCGCGCCAGCCGAACTGTTCGCCAGGCTCAAGGCGCGCATGCCCGACGG
CGAGGATCTCGTCGTGACCCATGGCGATGCCTGCTTGCCGAATATCATGGTGGAAAATGGCCGCTTTTCT
GGATTCATCGACTGTGGCCGGCTGGGTGTGGCGGACCGCTATCAGGACATAGCGTTGGCTACCCGTGATA
TTGCTGAAGAGCTTGGCGGCGAATGGGCTGACCGCTTCCTCGTGCTTTACGGTATCGCCGCTCCCGATTC
GCAGCGCATCGCCTTCTATCGCCTTCTTGACGAGTTCTTCTGAGCGGGACTCTGGGGTTCGCGAAATGAC
CGACCAAGCGACGCCCAACCTGCCATCACGAGATTTCGATTCCACCGCCGCCTTCTATGAAAGGTTGGGC
TTCGGAATCGTTTTCCGGGACGCCGGCTGGATGATCCTCCAGCGCGGGGATCTCATGCTGGAGTTCTTCG
CCCACCCCAACTTGTTTATTGCAGCTTATAATGGTTACAAATAAAGCAATAGCATCACAAATTTCACAAA
TAAAGCATTTTTTTCACTGCATTCTAGTTGTGGTTTGTCCAAACTCATCAATGTATCTTATCATGTCTGT
ATACCGTCGACCTCTAGCTAGAGCTTGGCGTAATCATGGTCATAGCTGTTTCCTGTGTGAAATTGTTATC
CGCTCACAATTCCACACAACATACGAGCCGGAAGCATAAAGTGTAAAGCCTGGGGTGCCTAATGAGTGAG
CTAACTCACATTAATTGCGTTGCGCTCACTGCCCGCTTTCCAGTCGGGAAACCTGTCGTGCCAGCTGCAT
TAATGAATCGGCCAACGCGCGGGGAGAGGCGGTTTGCGTATTGGGCGCTCTTCCGCTTCCTCGCTCACTG
ACTCGCTGCGCTCGGTCGTTCGGCTGCGGCGAGCGGTATCAGCTCACTCAAAGGCGGTAATACGGTTATC
CACAGAATCAGGGGATAACGCAGGAAAGAACATGTGAGCAAAAGGCCAGCAAAAGGCCAGGAACCGTAAA
AAGGCCGCGTTGCTGGCGTTTTTCCATAGGCTCCGCCCCCCTGACGAGCATCACAAAAATCGACGCTCAA
GTCAGAGGTGGCGAAACCCGACAGGACTATAAAGATACCAGGCGTTTCCCCCTGGAAGCTCCCTCGTGCG
CTCTCCTGTTCCGACCCTGCCGCTTACCGGATACCTGTCCGCCTTTCTCCCTTCGGGAAGCGTGGCGCTT
TCTCATAGCTCACGCTGTAGGTATCTCAGTTCGGTGTAGGTCGTTCGCTCCAAGCTGGGCTGTGTGCACG
AACCCCCCGTTCAGCCCGACCGCTGCGCCTTATCCGGTAACTATCGTCTTGAGTCCAACCCGGTAAGACA
CGACTTATCGCCACTGGCAGCAGCCACTGGTAACAGGATTAGCAGAGCGAGGTATGTAGGCGGTGCTACA
GAGTTCTTGAAGTGGTGGCCTAACTACGGCTACACTAGAAGAACAGTATTTGGTATCTGCGCTCTGCTGA
AGCCAGTTACCTTCGGAAAAAGAGTTGGTAGCTCTTGATCCGGCAAACAAACCACCGCTGGTAGCGGTGG
TTTTTTTGTTTGCAAGCAGCAGATTACGCGCAGAAAAAAAGGATCTCAAGAAGATCCTTTGATCTTTTCT
ACGGGGTCTGACGCTCAGTGGAACGAAAACTCACGTTAAGGGATTTTGGTCATGAGATTATCAAAAAGGA
TCTTCACCTAGATCCTTTTAAATTAAAAATGAAGTTTTAAATCAATCTAAAGTATATATGAGTAAACTTG
GTCTGACAGTTACCAATGCTTAATCAGTGAGGCACCTATCTCAGCGATCTGTCTATTTCGTTCATCCATA
GTTGCCTGACTCCCCGTCGTGTAGATAACTACGATACGGGAGGGCTTACCATCTGGCCCCAGTGCTGCAA
TGATACCGCGAGACCCACGCTCACCGGCTCCAGATTTATCAGCAATAAACCAGCCAGCCGGAAGGGCCGA
GCGCAGAAGTGGTCCTGCAACTTTATCCGCCTCCATCCAGTCTATTAATTGTTGCCGGGAAGCTAGAGTA
AGTAGTTCGCCAGTTAATAGTTTGCGCAACGTTGTTGCCATTGCTACAGGCATCGTGGTGTCACGCTCGT
CGTTTGGTATGGCTTCATTCAGCTCCGGTTCCCAACGATCAAGGCGAGTTACATGATCCCCCATGTTGTG
CAAAAAAGCGGTTAGCTCCTTCGGTCCTCCGATCGTTGTCAGAAGTAAGTTGGCCGCAGTGTTATCACTC
ATGGTTATGGCAGCACTGCATAATTCTCTTACTGTCATGCCATCCGTAAGATGCTTTTCTGTGACTGGTG
AGTACTCAACCAAGTCATTCTGAGAATAGTGTATGCGGCGACCGAGTTGCTCTTGCCCGGCGTCAATACG
GGATAATACCGCGCCACATAGCAGAACTTTAAAAGTGCTCATCATTGGAAAACGTTCTTCGGGGCGAAAA
CTCTCAAGGATCTTACCGCTGTTGAGATCCAGTTCGATGTAACCCACTCGTGCACCCAACTGATCTTCAG
CATCTTTTACTTTCACCAGCGTTTCTGGGTGAGCAAAAACAGGAAGGCAAAATGCCGCAAAAAAGGGAAT
AAGGGCGACACGGAAATGTTGAATACTCATACTCTTCCTTTTTCAATATTATTGAAGCATTTATCAGGGT
TATTGTCTCATGAGCGGATACATATTTGAATGTATTTAGAAAAATAAACAAATAGGGGTTCCGCGCACAT
TTCCCCGAAAAGTGCCACCTGACGTC
Features (pLannotate 1.2.2; 24 found; start..end, strand, type, name):
     28..80      -  misc_feature   bom (fragment): basis of mobility region from pBR322
    235..614     +  enhancer       CMV enhancer: human cytomegalovirus immediate early enhancer
    615..818     +  promoter       CMV promoter: human cytomegalovirus (CMV) immediate early promoter
    814..847     +  LTR            5' LTR (truncated) (fragment): truncated 5' long terminal repeat (LTR) from HIV-1
    863..881     +  promoter       T7 promoter: promoter for bacteriophage T7 RNA polymerase
    911..935     +  protein_bind   attB1: mutant version of attB; recombination site for the Gateway® BP reaction BP Clonase™
    959..1816    +  CDS            SRC (fragment): SRC_HUMAN - Also known as SRC1. Experimental evidence at protein level: Swiss-Prot protein existence level 1. Non-receptor protein tyrosine kinase which is activated following engagement of many different classes of cellular receptors including immune response receptors, integrins and other adhesion receptors, receptor protein tyrosine kinases, G protein-coupled receptors as well as cytokine receptors. Participates in signaling pathways that control a diverse spectrum of biological activities including gene transcription, immune response, cell adhesion, cell cycle progression, apoptosis, migra
   1818..1842    -  protein_bind   attB2: mutant version of attB; recombination site for the Gateway® BP reaction BP Clonase™
   1853..1903    +  CDS            3xFLAG (fragment): three tandem FLAG® epitope tags
   1929..1970    +  CDS            V5 tag: epitope tag from simian virus 5
   2026..2250    +  polyA_signal   bGH poly(A) signal: bovine growth hormone polyadenylation signal
   2254..2275    +  promoter       SV40 promoter (fragment): SV40 enhancer and early promoter
   2296..2724    +  rep_origin     f1 ori (sequence partly withheld): f1 bacteriophage origin of replication; arrow indicates direction of (+) strand synthesis
   2738..3067    +  promoter       SV40 promoter: SV40 enhancer and early promoter
   3134..3925    +  CDS            neo: KKA2_KLEPN - Also known as kan, nptII. Experimental evidence at protein level: Swiss-Prot protein existence level 1. Resistance to kanamycin, neomycin, paromomycin, ribostamycin, butirosin and gentamicin B. From Klebsiella pneumoniae.
   3951..4109    +  CDS            ble (fragment): BLE_KLEPN - Experimental evidence at protein level: Swiss-Prot protein existence level 1. Binding protein with a strong affinity to the bleomycin family of antibiotics. Binds to CL990; an antimitotic-antibiotic compound. From Klebsiella pneumoniae.
   4104..4225    +  polyA_signal   SV40 poly(A) signal: SV40 polyadenylation signal
   4298..4314    -  protein_bind   lac operator: The lac repressor binds to the lac operator to inhibit transcription in E. coli. This inhibition can be relieved by adding lactose or isopropyl-β-D-thiogalactopyranoside (IPTG). lac repressor encoded by lacI
   4322..4352    -  promoter       lac promoter: promoter for the E. coli lac operon
   4367..4388    -  protein_bind   CAP binding site: CAP binding activates transcription in the presence of cAMP. E. coli catabolite activator protein
   4401..4493    -  CDS            lacI (fragment): lac repressor; lacI; The lac repressor binds to the lac operator to inhibit transcription in E. coli. This inhibition can be relieved by adding lactose or isopropyl-β-D-thiogalactopyranoside (IPTG).
   4676..5264    -  rep_origin     ori: high-copy-number ColE1/pMB1/pBR322/pUC origin of replication
   5435..6295    -  CDS            AmpR: β-lactamase; bla; confers resistance to ampicillin, carbenicillin, and related antibiotics
   6296..6400    -  promoter       AmpR promoter: bla
