[The description below was written by a language model from this plasmid's Addgene catalogue record and pLannotate feature annotations shown in this document.]
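Description:
pDEST40-2XFL-Src-KD is a mammalian expression plasmid built by Gateway recombination into a modified pcDNA-DEST40 destination vector. It is maintained in E. coli through a high-copy ColE1/pUC-type origin with ampicillin resistance (β-lactamase under its own promoter), and it also carries an f1 phage origin. For selection in mammalian cells, an SV40 enhancer/early promoter drives a neomycin phosphotransferase gene terminated by an SV40 polyadenylation signal, allowing G418 selection of stable transfectants.

The payload is a fragment of human SRC, roughly 855 bp, which the record describes as containing only the "KD" region of the non-receptor tyrosine kinase; the record does not expand the abbreviation or give residue boundaries. The fragment sits between attB1 and attB2 sites left by the Gateway reaction and is transcribed from the CMV immediate-early enhancer and promoter, with a T7 promoter just upstream of the insert and a bovine growth hormone polyadenylation signal downstream. The backbone modification supplies a C-terminal 2X Flag tag, which the automated annotation detects as a partial 3xFLAG match immediately after attB2. A V5 epitope sequence inherited from the parental vector is annotated further downstream, but the record does not indicate whether it is translated as part of the fusion. Small hits annotated as an HIV-1 LTR fragment, a ble fragment and lac regulatory elements appear to be backbone remnants or short similarity matches rather than functional parts.

The sequenced record is 6,431 nt, which is smaller than the listed backbone size, as expected once the Gateway destination cassette is replaced by the insert. The plasmid is intended for expressing this isolated, Flag-tagged Src region in mammalian cells for structure-function studies, alongside related Src constructs.
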