Addgene plasmid #140313: pDEST40-2XFL-Src-KD
Purpose: Expresses Flag-tagged human Src-KD in mammalian cells for structure-function studies
Depositing lab: Mark Moasser. Depositing organization: University of California, San Francisco (UCSF). Publication: A Dimerization Function in the Intrinsically Disordered N-Terminal Region of Src. Spassov DS, Ruiz-Saenz A, Piple A, Moasser MM. Cell Rep. 2018 Oct 9;25(2):449-463.e4. doi: 10.1016/j.celrep.2018.09.035. PubMed 30304684.
Backbone
  Vector backbone: modified pcDNA-pDEST40
  Backbone manufacturer: modified from ThermoFisher 12274015
  Backbone size w/o insert (bp): 7100
  Vector type: Mammalian Expression
  Selectable markers: Neomycin (select with G418)
Growth in bacteria
  Bacterial resistance: Ampicillin, 100 μg/mL
  Growth temperature: 37°C
  Growth strain: DH5alpha
  Copy number: High Copy
Gene/Insert
  Gene/Insert name: Src mutant (alt name: KD)
  Species: H. sapiens (human)
  Insert size (bp): 855
  Mutation: Contains only the KD region
  Entrez Gene: SRC (a.k.a. ASV, SRC1, THC6, c-SRC, p60-Src)
  Promoter: CMV
  Tag / fusion protein: 2X Flag (C terminal on backbone)
  Cloning method: Gateway Cloning
Terms and licenses: Academic/Nonprofit Terms; Industry Terms: Not Available to Industry
How to cite: pDEST40-2XFL-Src-KD was a gift from Mark Moasser (Addgene plasmid # 140313 ; http://n2t.net/addgene:140313 ; RRID:Addgene_140313)
