>Addgene plasmid #140313 | pDEST40-2XFL-Src-KD | depositor partial sequence | sequence record 272241 | insert
AAGCCGCAGACTCAGGGCCTGGCCAAGGATGCCTGGGAGATCCCTCGGGAGTCGCTGCGGCTGGAGGTCA
AGCTGGGCCAGGGCTGCTTTGGCGAGGTGTGGATGGGGACCTGGAACGGTACCACCAGGGTGGCCATCAA
AACCCTGAAGCCTGGCACGATGTCTCCAGAGGCCTTCCTGCAGGAGGCCCAGGTCATGAAGAAGCTGAGG
CATGAGAAGCTGGTGCAGTTGTATGCTGTGGTTTCAGAGGAGCCCATTTACATCGTCACGGAGTACATGA
GCAAGGGGAGTTTGCTGGACTTTCTCAAGGGGGAGACAGGCAAGTACCTGCGGCTGCCTCAGCTGGTGGA
CATGGCTGCTCAGATCGCCTCAGGCATGGCGTACGTGGAGCGGATGAACTACGTCCACCGGGACCTTCGT
GCAGCCAACATCCTGGTGGGAGAGAACCTGGTGTGCAAAGTGGCCGACTTTGGGCTGGCTCGGCTCATTG
AAGACAATGAGTACACGGCGCGGCAAGGTGCCAAATTCCCCATCAAGTGGACGGCTCCAGAAGCTGCCCT
CTATGGCCGCTTCACCATCAAGTCGGACGTGTGGTCCTTCGGGATCCTGCTGACTGAGCTCACCACAAAG
GGACGGGTGCCCTACCCTGGGATGGTGAACCGCGAGGTGCTGGACCAGGTGGAGCGGGGCTACCGGATGC
CCTGCCCGCCGGAGTGTCCCGAGTCCCTGCACGACCTCATGTGCCAGTGCTGGCGGAAGGAGCCTGAGGA
GCGGCCCACCTTCGAGTACCTGCAGGCCTTCCTGGAGGACTACTTCACGTCCACCGAGCCCCAGTACCAG
CCCGGGGAGAACCTC
